Addgene plasmid #86207: pYPQ203 (pMDC32-Ubi1)
Purpose: (Empty Backbone) Multisite Gateway T-DNA entry plasmid (attR1 & attR2); Zea mays Ubi1 promoter and Hygromycin resistance marker
Depositing lab: Yiping Qi. Depositing organization: University of Maryland, College Park. Publication: A CRISPR-Cpf1 system for efficient genome editing and transcriptional repression in plants. Tang X, Lowder LG, Zhang T, Malzahn AA, Zheng X, Voytas DF, Zhong Z, Chen Y, Ren Q, Li Q, Kirkland ER, Zhang Y, Qi Y. Nat Plants. 2017 Feb 17;3:17018. doi: 10.1038/nplants.2017.18. PubMed 28211909.
Backbone
  Vector backbone: pMDC32
  Modifications to backbone: Arabidopsis ubiquitin 10 (AtUbi10) promoter added to pYPQ202 backbone
  Vector type: Plant Expression ; Gateway compatible attR1-attR2 destination vector
  Promoter: Maize ubiquitin 1 (ZmUbi1)
  Selectable markers: Hygromycin
Growth in bacteria
  Bacterial resistance: Chloramphenicol and Kanamycin, 25 & 50 μg/mL
  Growth temperature: 37°C
  Growth strain: ccdB Survival
  Copy number: High Copy
Gene/Insert
  Cloning method: Restriction Enzyme
Terms and licenses: Academic/Nonprofit Terms; Industry Terms: Not Available to Industry
Depositor comments: Note: Addgene's quality control sequencing finds a 1.2kb transposable element upstream of the Kanamycin resistance cassette. This inserted sequence does not affect plasmid function.
How to cite: pYPQ203 (pMDC32-Ubi1) was a gift from Yiping Qi (Addgene plasmid # 86207 ; http://n2t.net/addgene:86207 ; RRID:Addgene_86207)
