[The description below was written by a language model from this plasmid's Addgene catalogue record, the feature table of its GenBank file and pLannotate feature annotations shown in this document.]
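Description:
pYPQ203 (pMDC32-Ubi1) is an empty Gateway destination binary vector for Agrobacterium-mediated plant transformation, built on the pMDC32 backbone. It replicates in E. coli through a pBR322/ColE1-type origin (with the bom mobilisation region) and in Agrobacterium through the pVS1 replicon (oriV, RepA and the StaA stability protein). The backbone carries a kanamycin resistance gene. Because the Gateway cassette contains the gyrase toxin gene ccdB together with a chloramphenicol acetyltransferase gene, the unrecombined plasmid is maintained under kanamycin plus chloramphenicol selection in a ccdB-tolerant strain.

Between the nopaline-type left and right T-DNA border repeats lie two plant units. The first is a hygromycin phosphotransferase gene driven by an enhanced CaMV 35S promoter and ended by the CaMV poly(A) signal, used to select transformed plant tissue. The second is the maize ubiquitin 1 (ZmUbi1) promoter, followed by the attR1–CmR–ccdB–attR2 cassette and a NOS terminator. An LR recombination replaces the cassette with sequences from the entry clones, placing them under Ubi1 control. Loss of ccdB then provides counter-selection for recombinants. The vector serves as the final assembly recipient in a multisite Gateway system, and the associated publication concerns CRISPR-Cpf1 genome editing and transcriptional repression in plants.

The record has some inconsistencies. The backbone-modification field mentions an Arabidopsis Ubi10 promoter, but the plasmid name, the promoter field and both feature tables indicate maize Ubi1. The sequenced plasmid is about 1.2 kb longer than the depositor's map because of an IS5-type insertion element upstream of the kanamycin cassette, which the depositor comments say does not affect function.
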