LOCUS       pYPQ203__pMDC32_ 12978 bp ds-DNA circular 02-DEC-2014
DEFINITION  .
ACCESSION
VERSION
SOURCE      .
  ORGANISM  .
COMMENT     Insert from pNJB189_pCR8 entry vector with Cas9 from Jen Sheen 2780
            to 16
COMMENT     Backbone from pMDC32 2016 to 333
COMMENT     ApEinfo:methylated:1
FEATURES             Location/Qualifiers
     CDS             2827..3621
                     /dnas_title="kanamycin resistance"
                     /vntifkey="4"
                     /label=kanamycin resistance
                     /ApEinfo_fwdcolor="pink"
                     /ApEinfo_revcolor="pink"
                     /ApEinfo_graphicformat="arrow_data {{0 1 2 0 0 -1} {} 0}
                     width 5 offset 0"
     misc_feature    8636..8661
                     /dnas_title="RB"
                     /vntifkey="21"
                     /label=RB
                     /ApEinfo_fwdcolor="#ff0000"
                     /ApEinfo_revcolor="#ff0000"
                     /ApEinfo_graphicformat="arrow_data {{0 1 2 0 0 -1} {} 0}
                     width 5 offset 0"
     CDS             11189..11845
                     /label=CmR
                     /ApEinfo_fwdcolor="yellow"
                     /ApEinfo_revcolor="yellow"
                     /ApEinfo_graphicformat="arrow_data {{0 1 2 0 0 -1} {} 0}
                     width 5 offset 0"
     misc_feature    complement(2377..2402)
                     /dnas_title="LB"
                     /vntifkey="21"
                     /label=LB
                     /ApEinfo_fwdcolor="#ff0000"
                     /ApEinfo_revcolor="#ff0000"
                     /ApEinfo_graphicformat="arrow_data {{0 1 2 0 0 -1} {} 0}
                     width 5 offset 0"
     primer          1310..1329
                     /dnas_title="Hyg-For"
                     /vntifkey="27"
                     /label=Hyg-For
                     /ApEinfo_fwdcolor="pink"
                     /ApEinfo_revcolor="pink"
                     /ApEinfo_graphicformat="arrow_data {{0 1 2 0 0 -1} {} 0}
                     width 5 offset 0"
     CDS             1061..2086
                     /dnas_title="hygromycin resistance"
                     /vntifkey="4"
                     /label=hygromycin resistance
                     /ApEinfo_fwdcolor="pink"
                     /ApEinfo_revcolor="pink"
                     /ApEinfo_graphicformat="arrow_data {{0 1 2 0 0 -1} {} 0}
                     width 5 offset 0"
     primer          complement(1708..1726)
                     /dnas_title="Hyg-Rev"
                     /vntifkey="27"
                     /label=Hyg-Rev
                     /ApEinfo_fwdcolor="pink"
                     /ApEinfo_revcolor="pink"
                     /ApEinfo_graphicformat="arrow_data {{0 1 2 0 0 -1} {} 0}
                     width 5 offset 0"
     rep_origin      5002..6002
                     /dnas_title="pVS1"
                     /vntifkey="33"
                     /label=pVS1
                     /ApEinfo_fwdcolor="pink"
                     /ApEinfo_revcolor="pink"
                     /ApEinfo_graphicformat="arrow_data {{0 1 2 0 0 -1} {} 0}
                     width 5 offset 0"
     rep_origin      3912..4192
                     /dnas_title="pBR322 origin"
                     /vntifkey="33"
                     /label=pBR322 origin
                     /ApEinfo_fwdcolor="pink"
                     /ApEinfo_revcolor="pink"
                     /ApEinfo_graphicformat="arrow_data {{0 1 2 0 0 -1} {} 0}
                     width 5 offset 0"
     terminator      complement(12716..12973)
                     /dnas_title="nos terminator"
                     /vntifkey="43"
                     /label=nos terminator
                     /ApEinfo_fwdcolor="pink"
                     /ApEinfo_revcolor="pink"
                     /ApEinfo_graphicformat="arrow_data {{0 1 2 0 0 -1} {} 0}
                     width 5 offset 0"
     misc_recomb     10951..11080
                     /note="attR1"
     promoter        8936..10913
                     /note="Ubi1 (maize ubiquitin promoter 1)"
     misc_recomb     12536..12660
                     /note="attR2"
     source          1..12978
                     /dnas_title="pYPQ203 (pMDC32-Ubi1)"
ORIGIN
        1 cgtaatcatg gtcatagctg tttcctgtgt gaaattgtta tccgctcaca attccacaca
       61 acatacgagc cggaagcata aagtgtaaag cctggggtgc ctaatgagtg agctaactca
      121 cattaattgc gttgcgctca ctgcccgctt tccagtcggg aaacctgtcg tgccagctgc
      181 attaatgaat cggccaacgc gcggggagag gcggtttgcg tattggctag agcagcttgc
      241 caacatggtg gagcacgaca ctctcgtcta ctccaagaat atcaaagata cagtctcaga
      301 agaccaaagg gctattgaga cttttcaaca aagggtaata tcgggaaacc tcctcggatt
      361 ccattgccca gctatctgtc acttcatcaa aaggacagta gaaaaggaag gtggcaccta
      421 caaatgccat cattgcgata aaggaaaggc tatcgttcaa gatgcctctg ccgacagtgg
      481 tcccaaagat ggacccccac ccacgaggag catcgtggaa aaagaagacg ttccaaccac
      541 gtcttcaaag caagtggatt gatgtgataa catggtggag cacgacactc tcgtctactc
      601 caagaatatc aaagatacag tctcagaaga ccaaagggct attgagactt ttcaacaaag
      661 ggtaatatcg ggaaacctcc tcggattcca ttgcccagct atctgtcact tcatcaaaag
      721 gacagtagaa aaggaaggtg gcacctacaa atgccatcat tgcgataaag gaaaggctat
      781 cgttcaagat gcctctgccg acagtggtcc caaagatgga cccccaccca cgaggagcat
      841 cgtggaaaaa gaagacgttc caaccacgtc ttcaaagcaa gtggattgat gtgatatctc
      901 cactgacgta agggatgacg cacaatccca ctatccttcg caagaccttc ctctatataa
      961 ggaagttcat ttcatttgga gaggacacgc tgaaatcacc agtctctctc tacaaatcta
     1021 tctctctcga gctttcgcag atcccggggg gcaatgagat atgaaaaagc ctgaactcac
     1081 cgcgacgtct gtcgagaagt ttctgatcga aaagttcgac agcgtctccg acctgatgca
     1141 gctctcggag ggcgaagaat ctcgtgcttt cagcttcgat gtaggagggc gtggatatgt
     1201 cctgcgggta aatagctgcg ccgatggttt ctacaaagat cgttatgttt atcggcactt
     1261 tgcatcggcc gcgctcccga ttccggaagt gcttgacatt ggggagttta gcgagagcct
     1321 gacctattgc atctcccgcc gtgcacaggg tgtcacgttg caagacctgc ctgaaaccga
     1381 actgcccgct gttctacaac cggtcgcgga ggctatggat gcgatcgctg cggccgatct
     1441 tagccagacg agcgggttcg gcccattcgg accgcaagga atcggtcaat acactacatg
     1501 gcgtgatttc atatgcgcga ttgctgatcc ccatgtgtat cactggcaaa ctgtgatgga
     1561 cgacaccgtc agtgcgtccg tcgcgcaggc tctcgatgag ctgatgcttt gggccgagga
     1621 ctgccccgaa gtccggcacc tcgtgcacgc ggatttcggc tccaacaatg tcctgacgga
     1681 caatggccgc ataacagcgg tcattgactg gagcgaggcg atgttcgggg attcccaata
     1741 cgaggtcgcc aacatcttct tctggaggcc gtggttggct tgtatggagc agcagacgcg
     1801 ctacttcgag cggaggcatc cggagcttgc aggatcgcca cgactccggg cgtatatgct
     1861 ccgcattggt cttgaccaac tctatcagag cttggttgac ggcaatttcg atgatgcagc
     1921 ttgggcgcag ggtcgatgcg acgcaatcgt ccgatccgga gccgggactg tcgggcgtac
     1981 acaaatcgcc cgcagaagcg cggccgtctg gaccgatggc tgtgtagaag tactcgccga
     2041 tagtggaaac cgacgcccca gcactcgtcc gagggcaaag aaatagagta gatgccgacc
     2101 ggatctgtcg atcgacaagc tcgagtttct ccataataat gtgtgagtag ttcccagata
     2161 agggaattag ggttcctata gggtttcgct catgtgttga gcatataaga aacccttagt
     2221 atgtatttgt atttgtaaaa tacttctatc aataaaattt ctaattccta aaaccaaaat
     2281 ccagtactaa aatccagatc ccccgaatta attcggcgtt aattcagtac attaaaaacg
     2341 tccgcaatgt gttattaagt tgtctaagcg tcaatttgtt tacaccacaa tatatcctgc
     2401 caccagccag ccaacagctc cccgaccggc agctcggcac aaaatcacca ctcgatacag
     2461 gcagcccatc agtccgggac ggcgtcagcg ggagagccgt tgtaaggcgg cagactttgc
     2521 tcatgttacc gatgctattc ggaagaacgg caactaagct gccgggtttg aaacacggat
     2581 gatctcgcgg agggtagcat gttgattgta acgatgacag agcgttgctg cctgtgatca
     2641 ccgcggtttc aaaatcggct ccgtcgatac tatgttatac gccaactttg aaaacaactt
     2701 tgaaaaagct gttttctggt atttaaggtt ttagaatgca aggaacagtg aattggagtt
     2761 cgtcttgtta taattagctt cttggggtat ctttaaatac tgtagaaaag aggaaggaaa
     2821 taataaatgg ctaaaatgag aatatcaccg gaattgaaaa aactgatcga aaaataccgc
     2881 tgcgtaaaag atacggaagg aatgtctcct gctaaggtat ataagctggt gggagaaaat
     2941 gaaaacctat atttaaaaat gacggacagc cggtataaag ggaccaccta tgatgtggaa
     3001 cgggaaaagg acatgatgct atggctggaa ggaaagctgc ctgttccaaa ggtcctgcac
     3061 tttgaacggc atgatggctg gagcaatctg ctcatgagtg aggccgatgg cgtcctttgc
     3121 tcggaagagt atgaagatga acaaagccct gaaaagatta tcgagctgta tgcggagtgc
     3181 atcaggctct ttcactccat cgacatatcg gattgtccct atacgaatag cttagacagc
     3241 cgcttagccg aattggatta cttactgaat aacgatctgg ccgatgtgga ttgcgaaaac
     3301 tgggaagaag acactccatt taaagatccg cgcgagctgt atgatttttt aaagacggaa
     3361 aagcccgaag aggaacttgt cttttcccac ggcgacctgg gagacagcaa catctttgtg
     3421 aaagatggca aagtaagtgg ctttattgat cttgggagaa gcggcagggc ggacaagtgg
     3481 tatgacattg ccttctgcgt ccggtcgatc agggaggata tcggggaaga acagtatgtc
     3541 gagctatttt ttgacttact ggggatcaag cctgattggg agaaaataaa atattatatt
     3601 ttactggatg aattgtttta gtacctagaa tgcatgacca aaatccctta acgtgagttt
     3661 tcgttccact gagcgtcaga ccccgtagaa aagatcaaag gatcttcttg agatcctttt
     3721 tttctgcgcg taatctgctg cttgcaaaca aaaaaaccac cgctaccagc ggtggtttgt
     3781 ttgccggatc aagagctacc aactcttttt ccgaaggtaa ctggcttcag cagagcgcag
     3841 ataccaaata ctgtccttct agtgtagccg tagttaggcc accacttcaa gaactctgta
     3901 gcaccgccta catacctcgc tctgctaatc ctgttaccag tggctgctgc cagtggcgat
     3961 aagtcgtgtc ttaccgggtt ggactcaaga cgatagttac cggataaggc gcagcggtcg
     4021 ggctgaacgg ggggttcgtg cacacagccc agcttggagc gaacgaccta caccgaactg
     4081 agatacctac agcgtgagct atgagaaagc gccacgcttc ccgaagggag aaaggcggac
     4141 aggtatccgg taagcggcag ggtcggaaca ggagagcgca cgagggagct tccaggggga
     4201 aacgcctggt atctttatag tcctgtcggg tttcgccacc tctgacttga gcgtcgattt
     4261 ttgtgatgct cgtcaggggg gcggagccta tggaaaaacg ccagcaacgc ggccttttta
     4321 cggttcctgg ccttttgctg gccttttgct cacatgttct ttcctgcgtt atcccctgat
     4381 tctgtggata accgtattac cgcctttgag tgagctgata ccgctcgccg cagccgaacg
     4441 accgagcgca gcgagtcagt gagcgaggaa gcggaagagc gcctgatgcg gtattttctc
     4501 cttacgcatc tgtgcggtat ttcacaccgc atatggtgca ctctcagtac aatctgctct
     4561 gatgccgcat agttaagcca gtatacactc cgctatcgct acgtgactgg gtcatggctg
     4621 cgccccgaca cccgccaaca cccgctgacg cgccctgacg ggcttgtctg ctcccggcat
     4681 ccgcttacag acaagctgtg accgtctccg ggagctgcat gtgtcagagg ttttcaccgt
     4741 catcaccgaa acgcgcgagg cagggtgcct tgatgtgggc gccggcggtc gagtggcgac
     4801 ggcgcggctt gtccgcgccc tggtagattg cctggccgta ggccagccat ttttgagcgg
     4861 ccagcggccg cgataggccg acgcgaagcg gcggggcgta gggagcgcag cgaccgaagg
     4921 gtaggcgctt tttgcagctc ttcggctgtg cgctggccag acagttatgc acaggccagg
     4981 cgggttttaa gagttttaat aagttttaaa gagttttagg cggaaaaatc gccttttttc
     5041 tcttttatat cagtcactta catgtgtgac cggttcccaa tgtacggctt tgggttccca
     5101 atgtacgggt tccggttccc aatgtacggc tttgggttcc caatgtacgt gctatccaca
     5161 ggaaagagac cttttcgacc tttttcccct gctagggcaa tttgccctag catctgctcc
     5221 gtacattagg aaccggcgga tgcttcgccc tcgatcaggt tgcggtagcg catgactagg
     5281 atcgggccag cctgccccgc ctcctccttc aaatcgtact ccggcaggtc atttgacccg
     5341 atcagcttgc gcacggtgaa acagaacttc ttgaactctc cggcgctgcc actgcgttcg
     5401 tagatcgtct tgaacaacca tctggcttct gccttgcctg cggcgcggcg tgccaggcgg
     5461 tagagaaaac ggccgatgcc gggatcgatc aaaaagtaat cggggtgaac cgtcagcacg
     5521 tccgggttct tgccttctgt gatctcgcgg tacatccaat cagctagctc gatctcgatg
     5581 tactccggcc gcccggtttc gctctttacg atcttgtagc ggctaatcaa ggcttcaccc
     5641 tcggataccg tcaccaggcg gccgttcttg gccttcttcg tacgctgcat ggcaacgtgc
     5701 gtggtgttta accgaatgca ggtttctacc aggtcgtctt tctgctttcc gccatcggct
     5761 cgccggcaga acttgagtac gtccgcaacg tgtggacgga acacgcggcc gggcttgtct
     5821 cccttccctt cccggtatcg gttcatggat tcggttagat gggaaaccgc catcagtacc
     5881 aggtcgtaat cccacacact ggccatgccg gccggccctg cggaaacctc tacgtgcccg
     5941 tctggaagct cgtagcggat cacctcgcca gctcgtcggt cacgcttcga cagacggaaa
     6001 acggccacgt ccatgatgct gcgactatcg cgggtgccca cgtcatagag catcggaacg
     6061 aaaaaatctg gttgctcgtc gcccttgggc ggcttcctaa tcgacggcgc accggctgcc
     6121 ggcggttgcc gggattcttt gcggattcga tcagcggccg cttgccacga ttcaccgggg
     6181 cgtgcttctg cctcgatgcg ttgccgctgg gcggcctgcg cggccttcaa cttctccacc
     6241 aggtcatcac ccagcgccgc gccgatttgt accgggccgg atggtttgcg accgtcacgc
     6301 cgattcctcg ggcttggggg ttccagtgcc attgcagggc cggcagacaa cccagccgct
     6361 tacgcctggc caaccgcccg ttcctccaca catggggcat tccacggcgt cggtgcctgg
     6421 ttgttcttga ttttccatgc cgcctccttt agccgctaaa attcatctac tcatttattc
     6481 atttgctcat ttactctggt agctgcgcga tgtattcaga tagcagctcg gtaatggtct
     6541 tgccttggcg taccgcgtac atcttcagct tggtgtgatc ctccgccggc aactgaaagt
     6601 tgacccgctt catggctggc gtgtctgcca ggctggccaa cgttgcagcc ttgctgctgc
     6661 gtgcgctcgg acggccggca cttagcgtgt ttgtgctttt gctcattttc tctttacctc
     6721 attaactcaa atgagttttg atttaatttc agcggccagc gcctggacct cgcgggcagc
     6781 gtcgccctcg ggttctgatt caagaacggt tgtgccggcg gcggcagtgc ctgggtagct
     6841 cacgcgctgc gtgatacggg actcaagaat gggcagctcg tacccggcca gcgcctcggc
     6901 aacctcaccg ccgatgcgcg tgcctttgat cgcccgcgac acgacaaagg ccgcttgtag
     6961 ccttccatcc gtgacctcaa tgcgctgctt aaccagctcc accaggtcgg cggtggccca
     7021 tatgtcgtaa gggcttggct gcaccggaat cagcacgaag tcggctgcct tgatcgcgga
     7081 cacagccaag tccgccgcct ggggcgctcc gtcgatcact acgaagtcgc gccggccgat
     7141 ggccttcacg tcgcggtcaa tcgtcgggcg gtcgatgccg acaacggtta gcggttgatc
     7201 ttcccgcacg gccgcccaat cgcgggcact gccctgggga tcggaatcga ctaacagaac
     7261 atcggccccg gcgagttgca gggcgcgggc tagatgggtt gcgatggtcg tcttgcctga
     7321 cccgcctttc tggttaagta cagcgataac cttcatgcgt tccccttgcg tatttgttta
     7381 tttactcatc gcatcatata cgcagcgacc gcatgacgca agctgtttta ctcaaataca
     7441 catcaccttt ttagacggcg gcgctcggtt tcttcagcgg ccaagctggc cggccaggcc
     7501 gccagcttgg catcagacaa accggccagg atttcatgca gccgcacggt tgagacgtgc
     7561 gcgggcggct cgaacacgta cccggccgcg atcatctccg cctcgatctc ttcggtaatg
     7621 aaaaacggtt cgtcctggcc gtcctggtgc ggtttcatgc ttgttcctct tggcgttcat
     7681 tctcggcggc cgccagggcg tcggcctcgg tcaatgcgtc ctcacggaag gcaccgcgcc
     7741 gcctggcctc ggtgggcgtc acttcctcgc tgcgctcaag tgcgcggtac agggtcgagc
     7801 gatgcacgcc aagcagtgca gccgcctctt tcacggtgcg gccttcctgg tcgatcagct
     7861 cgcgggcgtg cgcgatctgt gccggggtga gggtagggcg ggggccaaac ttcacgcctc
     7921 gggccttggc ggcctcgcgc ccgctccggg tgcggtcgat gattagggaa cgctcgaact
     7981 cggcaatgcc ggcgaacacg gtcaacacca tgcggccggc cggcgtggtg gtgtcggccc
     8041 acggctctgc caggctacgc aggcccgcgc cggcctcctg gatgcgctcg gcaatgtcca
     8101 gtaggtcgcg ggtgctgcgg gccaggcggt ctagcctggt cactgtcaca acgtcgccag
     8161 ggcgtaggtg gtcaagcatc ctggccagct ccgggcggtc gcgcctggtg ccggtgatct
     8221 tctcggaaaa cagcttggtg cagccggccg cgtgcagttc ggcccgttgg ttggtcaagt
     8281 cctggtcgtc ggtgctgacg cgggcatagc ccagcaggcc agcggcggcg ctcttgttca
     8341 tggcgtaatg tctccggttc tagtcgcaag tattctactt tatgcgacta aaacacgcga
     8401 caagaaaacg ccaggaaaag ggcagggcgg cagcctgtcg cgtaacttag gacttgtgcg
     8461 acatgtcgtt ttcagaagac ggctgcactg aacgtcagaa gccgactgca ctatagcagc
     8521 ggaggggttg gatcaaagta ctttgatccc gaggggaacc ctgtggttgg catgcacata
     8581 caaatggacg aacggataaa ccttttcacg cccttttaaa tatccgttat tctaataaac
     8641 gctcttttct cttaggttta cccgccaata tatcctgtca aacactgata gtttaaactg
     8701 aaggcgggaa acgacaatct gatccaagct caagctgctc tagcattcgc cattcaggct
     8761 gcgcaactgt tgggaagggc gatcggtgcg ggcctcttcg ctattacgcc agctggcgaa
     8821 agggggatgt gctgcaaggc gattaagttg ggtaacgcca gggttttccc agtcacgacg
     8881 ttgtaaaacg acggccagtg ccaAAGCTTG CATGCCTGCA GTGCAGCGTG ACCCGGTCGT
     8941 GCCCCTCTCT AGAGATAATG AGCATTGCAT GTCTAAGTTA TAAAAAATTA CCACATATTT
     9001 TTTTTGTCAC ACTTGTTTGA AGTGCAGTTT ATCTATCTTT ATACATATAT TTAAACTTTA
     9061 CTCTACGAAT AATATAATCT ATAGTACTAC AATAATATCA GTGTTTTAGA GAATCATATA
     9121 AATGAACAGT TAGACATGGT CTAAAGGACA ATTGAGTATT TTGACAACAG GACTCTACAG
     9181 TTTTATCTTT TTAGTGTGCA TGTGTTCTCC TTTTTTTTTG CAAATAGCTT CACCTATATA
     9241 ATACTTCATC CATTTTATTA GTACATCCAT TTAGGGTTTA GGGTTAATGG TTTTTATAGA
     9301 CTAATTTTTT TAGTACATCT ATTTTATTCT ATTTTAGCCT CTAAATTAAG AAAACTAAAA
     9361 CTCTATTTTA GTTTTTTTAT TTAATAATTT AGATATAAAA TAGAATAAAA TAAAGTGACT
     9421 AAAAATTAAA CAAATACCCT TTAAGAAATT AAAAAAACTA AGGAAACATT TTTCTTGTTT
     9481 CGAGTAGATA ATGCCAGCCT GTTAAACGCC GTCGACGAGT CTAACGGACA CCAACCAGCG
     9541 AACCAGCAGC GTCGCGTCGG GCCAAGCGAA GCAGACGGCA CGGCATCTCT GTCGCTGCCT
     9601 CTGGACCCCT CTCGAGAGTT CCGCTCCACC GTTGGACTTG CTCCGCTGTC GGCATCCAGA
     9661 AATTGCGTGG CGGAGCGGCA GACGTGAGCC GGCACGGCAG GCGGCCTCCT CCTCCTCTCA
     9721 CGGCACCGGC AGCTACGGGG GATTCCTTTC CCACCGCTCC TTCGCTTTCC CTTCCTCGCC
     9781 CGCCGTAATA AATAGACACC CCCTCCACAC CCTCTTTCCC CAACCTCGTG TTGTTCGGAG
     9841 CGCACACACA CACAACCAGA TCTCCCCCAA ATCCACCCGT CGGCACCTCC GCTTCAAGGT
     9901 ACGCCGCTCG TCCTCCCCCC CCCCCCCCTC TCTACCTTCT CTAGATCGGC GTTCCGGTCC
     9961 ATGGTTAGGG CCCGGTAGTT CTACTTCTGT TCATGTTTGT GTTAGATCCG TGTTTGTGTT
    10021 AGATCCGTGC TGCTAGCGTT CGTACACGGA TGCGACCTGT ACGTCAGACA CGTTCTGATT
    10081 GCTAACTTGC CAGTGTTTCT CTTTGGGGAA TCCTGGGATG GCTCTAGCCG TTCCGCAGAC
    10141 GGGATCGATT TCATGATTTT TTTTGTTTCG TTGCATAGGG TTTGGTTTGC CCTTTTCCTT
    10201 TATTTCAATA TATGCCGTGC ACTTGTTTGT CGGGTCATCT TTTCATGCTT TTTTTTGTCT
    10261 TGGTTGTGAT GATGTGGTCT GGTTGGGCGG TCGTTCTAGA TCGGAGTAGA ATTAATTCTG
    10321 TTTCAAACTA CCTGGTGGAT TTATTAATTT TGGATCTGTA TGTGTGTGCC ATACATATTC
    10381 ATAGTTACGA ATTGAAGATG ATGGATGGAA ATATCGATCT AGGATAGGTA TACATGTTGA
    10441 TGCGGGTTTT ACTGATGCAT ATACAGAGAT GCTTTTTGTT CGCTTGGTTG TGATGATGTG
    10501 GTGTGGTTGG GCGGTCGTTC ATTCGTTCTA GATCGGAGTA GAATACTGTT TCAAACTACC
    10561 TGGTGTATTT ATTAATTTTG GAACTGTATG TGTGTGTCAT ACATCTTCAT AGTTACGAGT
    10621 TTAAGATGGA TGGAAATATC GATCTAGGAT AGGTATACAT GTTGATGTGG GTTTTACTGA
    10681 TGCATATACA TGATGGCATA TGCAGCATCT ATTCATATGC TCTAACCTTG AGTACCTATC
    10741 TATTATAATA AACAAGTATG TTTTATAATT ATTTTGATCT TGATATACTT GGATGATGGC
    10801 ATATGCAGCA GCTATATGTG GATTTTTTTA GCCCTGCCTT CATACGCTAT TTATTTGCTT
    10861 GGTACTGTTT CTTTTGTCGA TGCTCACCCT GTTGTTTGGT GTTACTTCTG CAGGTCGACT
    10921 CTAGAGGATC CCCTCGAGGC GCGCCAAGCT ATCAAACAAG TTTGTACAAA AAAGCTGAAC
    10981 GAGAAACGTA AAATGATATA AATATCAATA TATTAAATTA GATTTTGCAT AAAAAACAGA
    11041 CTACATAATA CTGTAAAACA CAACATATCC AGTCACTATG GCGGCCGCAT TAGGCACCCC
    11101 AGGCTTTACA CTTTATGCTT CCGGCTCGTA TAATGTGTGG ATTTTGAGTT AGGATCCGGC
    11161 GAGATTTTCA GGAGCTAAGG AAGCTAAAAT GGAGAAAAAA ATCACTGGAT ATACCACCGT
    11221 TGATATATCC CAATGGCATC GTAAAGAACA TTTTGAGGCA TTTCAGTCAG TTGCTCAATG
    11281 TACCTATAAC CAGACCGTTC AGCTGGATAT TACGGCCTTT TTAAAGACCG TAAAGAAAAA
    11341 TAAGCACAAG TTTTATCCGG CCTTTATTCA CATTCTTGCC CGCCTGATGA ATGCTCATCC
    11401 GGAATTCCGT ATGGCAATGA AAGACGGTGA GCTGGTGATA TGGGATAGTG TTCACCCTTG
    11461 TTACACCGTT TTCCATGAGC AAACTGAAAC GTTTTCATCG CTCTGGAGTG AATACCACGA
    11521 CGATTTCCGG CAGTTTCTAC ACATATATTC GCAAGATGTG GCGTGTTACG GTGAAAACCT
    11581 GGCCTATTTC CCTAAAGGGT TTATTGAGAA TATGTTTTTC GTCTCAGCCA ATCCCTGGGT
    11641 GAGTTTCACC AGTTTTGATT TAAACGTGGC CAATATGGAC AACTTCTTCG CCCCCGTTTT
    11701 CACCATGGGC AAATATTATA CGCAAGGCGA CAAGGTGCTG ATGCCGCTGG CGATTCAGGT
    11761 TCATCATGCC GTCTGTGATG GCTTCCATGT CGGCAGAATG CTTAATGAAT TACAACAGTA
    11821 CTGCGATGAG TGGCAGGGCG GGGCGTAATC TAGAGGATCC GGCTTACTAA AAGCCAGATA
    11881 ACAGTATGCG TATTTGCGCG CTGATTTTTG CGGTATAAGA ATATATACTG ATATGTATAC
    11941 CCGAAGTATG TCAAAAAGAG GTGTGCTATG AAGCAGCGTA TTACAGTGAC AGTTGACAGC
    12001 GACAGCTATC AGTTGCTCAA GGCATATATG ATGTCAATAT CTCCGGTCTG GTAAGCACAA
    12061 CCATGCAGAA TGAAGCCCGT CGTCTGCGTG CCGAACGCTG GAAAGCGGAA AATCAGGAAG
    12121 GGATGGCTGA GGTCGCCCGG TTTATTGAAA TGAACGGCTC TTTTGCTGAC GAGAACAGGG
    12181 ACTGGTGAAA TGCAGTTTAA GGTTTACACC TATAAAAGAG AGAGCCGTTA TCGTCTGTTT
    12241 GTGGATGTAC AGAGTGATAT TATTGACACG CCCGGGCGAC GGATGGTGAT CCCCCTGGCC
    12301 AGTGCACGTC TGCTGTCAGA TAAAGTCTCC CGTGAACTTT ACCCGGTGGT GCATATCGGG
    12361 GATGAAAGCT GGCGCATGAT GACCACCGAT ATGGCCAGTG TGCCGGTCTC CGTTATCGGG
    12421 GAAGAAGTGG CTGATCTCAG CCACCGCGAA AATGACATCA AAAACGCCAT TAACCTGATG
    12481 TTCTGGGGAA TATAAATGTC AGGCTCCCTT ATACACAGCC AGTCTGCAGG TCGACCATAG
    12541 TGACTGGATA TGTTGTGTTT TACAGTATTA TGTAGTCTGT TTTTTATGCA AAATCTAATT
    12601 TAATATATTG ATATTTATAT CATTTTACGT TTCTCGTTCA GCTTTCTTGT ACAAAGTGGT
    12661 TCGATAATTC CTTAATTAAc tagttctaga gcggccgccc accgcggtgg agctcgaatt
    12721 tccccgatcg ttcaaacatt tggcaataaa gtttcttaag attgaatcct gttgccggtc
    12781 ttgcgatgat tatcatataa tttctgttga attacgttaa gcatgtaata attaacatgt
    12841 aatgcatgac gttatttatg agatgggttt ttatgattag agtcccgcaa ttatacattt
    12901 aatacgcgat agaaaacaaa atatagcgcg caaactagga taaattatcg cgcgcggtgt
    12961 catctatgtt actgaatt
//
