Features (pLannotate 1.2.2; 30 found; start..end, strand, type, name):
     32..54      -  protein_bind   lac operator (fragment): The lac repressor binds to the lac operator to inhibit transcription in E. coli. This inhibition can be relieved by adding lactose or isopropyl-β-D-thiogalactopyranoside (IPTG). lac repressor encoded by lacI
     58..88      -  promoter       lac promoter: promoter for the E. coli lac operon
    103..124     -  protein_bind   CAP binding site: CAP binding activates transcription in the presence of cAMP. E. coli catabolite activator protein
    137..225     -  CDS            lacI (fragment): lac repressor; lacI; The lac repressor binds to the lac operator to inhibit transcription in E. coli. This inhibition can be relieved by adding lactose or isopropyl-β-D-thiogalactopyranoside (IPTG).
    315..991     +  promoter       CaMV 35S promoter (enhanced): cauliflower mosaic virus 35S promoter with a duplicated enhancer region
   1058..2083    +  CDS            HygR: hygromycin B phosphotransferase confers resistance to hygromycin
   2124..2298    +  polyA_signal   CaMV poly(A) signal: cauliflower mosaic virus polyadenylation signal
   2376..2400    -  misc_feature   LB T-DNA repeat: left border repeat from nopaline C58 T-DNA
   2732..2845    -  CDS            yghO (fragment) (sequence partly withheld): YGHO_ECOLI - Experimental evidence at transcript level: Swiss-Prot protein existence level 2. From Escherichia coli (strain K12).
   2844..3821    +  CDS            insH10 (sequence withheld): INH10_ECOLI - Protein inferred from homology: Swiss-Prot protein existence level 3. Involved in the transposition of the insertion sequence IS5. From Escherichia coli (strain K12).
   4024..4818    +  CDS            KanR: aminoglycoside phosphotransferase; aphA-3; confers resistance to kanamycin
   4905..5493    +  rep_origin     ori: high-copy-number ColE1/pMB1/pBR322/pUC origin of replication
   5679..5819    -  misc_feature   bom: basis of mobility region from pBR322
   5921..5960    -  CDS            rop (fragment): Rop protein, which maintains plasmids at low copy number; rop
   6163..6357    -  rep_origin     pVS1 oriV: origin of replication for the Pseudomonas plasmid pVS1 (Heeb et al., 2000)
   6423..7496    -  CDS            pVS1 RepA: replication protein from the Pseudomonas plasmid pVS1 (Heeb et al., 2000)
   7925..8554    -  CDS            pVS1 StaA: stability protein from the Pseudomonas plasmid pVS1 (Heeb et al., 2000)
   9108..9509    -  CDS            Y4CG_SINFN (fragment): Protein inferred from homology: Swiss-Prot protein existence level 3. From Sinorhizobium fredii (strain NBRC 101917 / NGR234).
   9849..9873    -  misc_feature   RB T-DNA repeat: right border repeat from nopaline C58 T-DNA
   9939..10093   -  CDS            lacZα (fragment): LacZα fragment of β-galactosidase; lacZ fragment
  10108..12105   +  promoter       Ubi promoter: maize polyubiquitin gene promoter
  12148..12272   +  protein_bind   attR1: mutant version of attR; recombination site for the Gateway® LR reaction LR Clonase™
  12297..12327   +  promoter       lac UV5 promoter: E. coli lac promoter with an "up" mutation
  12351..12380   +  promoter       cat promoter (fragment): promoter of the E. coli cat gene encoding chloramphenicol acetyltransferase
  12381..13061   +  CDS            CmR: chloramphenicol acetyltransferase confers resistance to chloramphenicol
  13218..13376   +  CDS            ccdA (fragment): CCDA_ECO57 - Also known as H, letA. Experimental evidence at protein level: Swiss-Prot protein existence level 1. Antitoxin component of a type II toxin-antitoxin (TA) system which inhibits the post-segregational killing (PSK) of plasmid-free cells, also referred to as a plasmid addiction system. Binds to and blocks the activity of CcdB; will also remove bound CcdB protein from the CcdB-GyrA complex by forming a CcdA-CcdB complex, a process termed rejuvenation. Functions as a transcriptional corepressor for the ccdAB operon, repression also requires CcdB (By similarity). From Escherichia coli
  13381..13686   +  CDS            ccdB: CcdB, a bacterial toxin that poisons DNA gyrase; ccdB; Plasmids containing the ccdB gene cannot be propagated in standard E. coli strains.
  13727..13851   -  protein_bind   attR2: mutant version of attR; recombination site for the Gateway® LR reaction LR Clonase™
  13869..13904   -  misc_feature   MCS (fragment): pBluescript multiple cloning site
  13915..14167   +  terminator     NOS terminator: nopaline synthase terminator and poly(A) signal
>Addgene plasmid #86207 | pYPQ203 (pMDC32-Ubi1) | addgene full sequence | sequence record 174284 | Addgene NGS Result
CGTAATCATGTCATAGCTGTTTCCTGTGTGAAATTGTTATCCGCTCACAATTCCACACAACATACGAGCC
GGAAGCATAAAGTGTAAAGCCTGGGGTGCCTAATGAGTGAGCTAACTCACATTAATTGCGTTGCGCTCAC
TGCCCGCTTTCCAGTCGGGAAACCTGTCGTGCCAGCTGCATTAATGAATCGGCCAACGCGCGGGGAGAGG
CGGTTTGCGTATTGGCTAGAGCAGCTTGCCAACATGGTGGAGCACGACACTCTCGTCTACTCCAAGAATA
TCAAAGATACAGTCTCAGAAGACCAAAGGGCTATTGAGACTTTTCAACAAAGGGTAATATCGGGAAACCT
CCTCGGATTCCATTGCCCAGCTATCTGTCACTTCATCAAAAGGACAGTAGAAAAGGAAGGTGGCACCTAC
AAATGCCATCATTGCGATAAAGGAAAGGCTATCGTTCAAGATGCCTCTGCCGACAGTGGTCCCAAAGATG
GACCCCCACCCACGAGGAGCATCGTGGAAAAAGAAGACGTTCCAACCACGTCTTCAAAGCAAGTGGATTG
ATGTGAACATGGTGGAGCACGACACTCTCGTCTACTCCAAGAATATCAAAGATACAGTCTCAGAAGACCA
AAGGGCTATTGAGACTTTTCAACAAAGGGTAATATCGGGAAACCTCCTCGGATTCCATTGCCCAGCTATC
TGTCACTTCATCAAAAGGACAGTAGAAAAGGAAGGTGGCACCTACAAATGCCATCATTGCGATAAAGGAA
AGGCTATCGTTCAAGATGCCTCTGCCGACAGTGGTCCCAAAGATGGACCCCCACCCACGAGGAGCATCGT
GGAAAAAGAAGACGTTCCAACCACGTCTTCAAAGCAAGTGGATTGATGTGATATCTCCACTGACGTAAGG
GATGACGCACAATCCCACTATCCTTCGCAAGACCCTTCCTCTATATAAGGAAGTTCATTTCATTTGGAGA
GGACACGCTGAAATCACCAGTCTCTCTCTACAAATCTATCTCTCTCGAGCTTTCGCAGATCCGGGGGGCA
ATGAGATATGAAAAAGCCTGAACTCACCGCGACGTCTGTCGAGAAGTTTCTGATCGAAAAGTTCGACAGC
GTCTCCGACCTGATGCAGCTCTCGGAGGGCGAAGAATCTCGTGCTTTCAGCTTCGATGTAGGAGGGCGTG
GATATGTCCTGCGGGTAAATAGCTGCGCCGATGGTTTCTACAAAGATCGTTATGTTTATCGGCACTTTGC
ATCGGCCGCGCTCCCGATTCCGGAAGTGCTTGACATTGGGGAGTTTAGCGAGAGCCTGACCTATTGCATC
TCCCGCCGTTCACAGGGTGTCACGTTGCAAGACCTGCCTGAAACCGAACTGCCCGCTGTTCTACAACCGG
TCGCGGAGGCTATGGATGCGATCGCTGCGGCCGATCTTAGCCAGACGAGCGGGTTCGGCCCATTCGGACC
GCAAGGAATCGGTCAATACACTACATGGCGTGATTTCATATGCGCGATTGCTGATCCCCATGTGTATCAC
TGGCAAACTGTGATGGACGACACCGTCAGTGCGTCCGTCGCGCAGGCTCTCGATGAGCTGATGCTTTGGG
CCGAGGACTGCCCCGAAGTCCGGCACCTCGTGCACGCGGATTTCGGCTCCAACAATGTCCTGACGGACAA
TGGCCGCATAACAGCGGTCATTGACTGGAGCGAGGCGATGTTCGGGGATTCCCAATACGAGGTCGCCAAC
ATCTTCTTCTGGAGGCCGTGGTTGGCTTGTATGGAGCAGCAGACGCGCTACTTCGAGCGGAGGCATCCGG
AGCTTGCAGGATCGCCACGACTCCGGGCGTATATGCTCCGCATTGGTCTTGACCAACTCTATCAGAGCTT
GGTTGACGGCAATTTCGATGATGCAGCTTGGGCGCAGGGTCGATGCGACGCAATCGTCCGATCCGGAGCC
GGGACTGTCGGGCGTACACAAATCGCCCGCAGAAGCGCGGCCGTCTGGACCGATGGCTGTGTAGAAGTAC
TCGCCGATAGTGGAAACCGACGCCCCAGCACTCGTCCGAGGGCAAAGAAATAGAGTAGATGCCGACCGGG
ATCTGTCGATCGACAAGCTCGAGTTTCTCCATAATAATGTGTGAGTAGTTCCCAGATAAGGGAATTAGGG
TTCCTATAGGGTTTCGCTCATGTGTTGAGCATATAAGAAACCCTTAGTATGTATTTGTATTTGTAAAATA
CTTCTATCAATAAAATTTCTAATTCCTAAAACCAAAATCCAGTACTAAAATCCAGATCCCCCGAATTAAT
TCGGCGTTAATTCAGTACATTAAAAACGTCCGCAATGTGTTATTAAGTTGTCTAAGCGTCAATTTGTTTA
CACCACAATATATCCTGCCACCAGCCAGCCAACAGCTCCCCGACCGGCAGCTCGGCACAAAATCACCACT
CGATACAGGCAGCCCATCAGTCCGGGACGGCGTCAGCGGGAGAGCCGTTGTAAGGCGGCAGACTTTGCTC
ATGTTACCGATGCTATTCGGAAGAACGGCAACTAAGCTGCCGGGTTTGAAACACGGATGATCTCGCGGAG
GGTAGCATGTTGATTGTAACGATGACAGAGCGTTGCTGCCTGTGATCACCGCGGTTTCAAAATCGGCTCC
GTCGATACTATGTTATACGCCAACTTTGAAAACAACTTTGAAAAAGCTGTTTTCTGGTATTTAAGGTTTT
AGAATGCAAGGAACAGTGAATTGGAGTTCGTCTTGTTATAATTAGGGAAGGTGCGAACAAGTCCCTGATA
TGAGATCATGTTTGTCATCTGGAGCCATAGAACAGGGTTCATC
[978 nt withheld, positions 2844-3821]
TAAAAACTGGGGATAACGCCTTAAATGGCGAAGAAACGGTCTAAATAGGCTGATTCAAGGCATTTACGGG
AGAAAAAATCGGCTCAAACATGAAGAAATGAAATGACTGAGTCAGCCGAGAAGAATTTCCCCGCTTATTC
GCACCTTCCTTAGCTTCTTGGGGTATCTTTAAATACTGTAGAAAAGAGGAAGGAAATAATAAATGGCTAA
AATGAGAATATCACCGGAATTGAAAAAACTGATCGAAAAATACCGCTGCGTAAAAGATACGGAAGGAATG
TCTCCTGCTAAGGTATATAAGCTGGTGGGAGAAAATGAAAACCTATATTTAAAAATGACGGACAGCCGGT
ATAAAGGGACCACCTATGATGTGGAACGGGAAAAGGACATGATGCTATGGCTGGAAGGAAAGCTGCCTGT
TCCAAAGGTCCTGCACTTTGAACGGCATGATGGCTGGAGCAATCTGCTCATGAGTGAGGCCGATGGCGTC
CTTTGCTCGGAAGAGTATGAAGATGAACAAAGCCCTGAAAAGATTATCGAGCTGTATGCGGAGTGCATCA
GGCTCTTTCACTCCATCGACATATCGGATTGTCCCTATACGAATAGCTTAGACAGCCGCTTAGCCGAATT
GGATTACTTACTGAATAACGATCTGGCCGATGTGGATTGCGAAAACTGGGAAGAAGACACTCCATTTAAA
GATCCGCGCGAGCTGTATGATTTTTTAAAGACGGAAAAGCCCGAAGAGGAACTTGTCTTTTCCCACGGCG
ACCTGGGAGACAGCAACATCTTTGTGAAAGATGGCAAAGTAAGTGGCTTTATTGATCTTGGGAGAAGCGG
CAGGGCGGACAAGTGGTATGACATTGCCTTCTGCGTCCGGTCGATCAGGGAGGATATCGGGGAAGAACAG
TATGTCGAGCTATTTTTTGACTTACTGGGGATCAAGCCTGATTGGGAGAAAATAAAATATTATATTTTAC
TGGATGAATTGTTTTAGTACCTAGAATGCATGACCAAAATCCCTTAACGTGAGTTTTCGTTCCACTGAGC
GTCAGACCCCGTAGAAAAGATCAAAGGATCTTCTTGAGATCCTTTTTTTCTGCGCGTAATCTGCTGCTTG
CAAACAAAAAAACCACCGCTACCAGCGGTGGTTTGTTTGCCGGATCAAGAGCTACCAACTCTTTTTCCGA
AGGTAACTGGCTTCAGCAGAGCGCAGATACCAAATACTGTCCTTCTAGTGTAGCCGTAGTTAGGCCACCA
CTTCAAGAACTCTGTAGCACCGCCTACATACCTCGCTCTGCTAATCCTGTTACCAGTGGCTGCTGCCAGT
GGCGATAAGTCGTGTCTTACCGGGTTGGACTCAAGACGATAGTTACCGGATAAGGCGCAGCGGTCGGGCT
GAACGGGGGGTTCGTGCACACAGCCCAGCTTGGAGCGAACGACCTACACCGAACTGAGATACCTACAGCG
TGAGCTATGAGAAAGCGCCACGCTTCCCGAAGGGAGAAAGGCGGACAGGTATCCGGTAAGCGGCAGGGTC
GGAACAGGAGAGCGCACGAGGGAGCTTCCAGGGGGAAACGCCTGGTATCTTTATAGTCCTGTCGGGTTTC
GCCACCTCTGACTTGAGCGTCGATTTTTGTGATGCTCGTCAGGGGGGCGGAGCCTATGGAAAAACGCCAG
CAACGCGGCCTTTTTACGGTTCCTGGCCTTTTGCTGGCCTTTTGCTCACATGTTCTTTCCTGCGTTATCC
CCTGATTCTGTGGATAACCGTATTACCGCCTTTGAGTGAGCTGATACCGCTCGCCGCAGCCGAACGACCG
AGCGCAGCGAGTCAGTGAGCGAGGAAGCGGAAGAGCGCCTGATGCGGTATTTTCTCCTTACGCATCTGTG
CGGTATTTCACACCGCATATGGTGCACTCTCAGTACAATCTGCTCTGATGCCGCATAGTTAAGCCAGTAT
ACACTCCGCTATCGCTACGTGACTGGGTCATGGCTGCGCCCCGACACCCGCCAACACCCGCTGACGCGCC
CTGACGGGCTTGTCTGCTCCCGGCATCCGCTTACAGACAAGCTGTGACCGTCTCCGGGAGCTGCATGTGT
CAGAGGTTTTCACCGTCATCACCGAAACGCGCGAGGCAGGGTGCCTTGATGTGGGCGCCGGCGGTCGAGT
GGCGACGGCGCGGCTTGTCCGCGCCCTGGTAGATTGCCTGGCCGTAGGCCAGCCATTTTTGAGCGGCCAG
CGGCCGCGATAGGCCGACGCGAAGCGGCGGGGCGTAGGGAGCGCAGCGACCGAAGGGTAGGCGCTTTTTG
CAGCTCTTCGGCTGTGCGCTGGCCAGACAGTTATGCACAGGCCAGGCGGGTTTTAAGAGTTTTAATAAGT
TTTAAAGAGTTTTAGGCGGAAAAATCGCCTTTTTTCTCTTTTATATCAGTCACTTACATGTGTGACCGGT
TCCCAATGTACGGCTTTGGGTTCCCAATGTACGGGTTCCGGTTCCCAATGTACGGCTTTGGGTTCCCAAT
GTACGTGCTATCCACAGGAAAGAGACCTTTTCGACCTTTTTCCCCTGCTAGGGCAATTTGCCCTAGCATC
TGCTCCGTACATTAGGAACCGGCGGATGCTTCGCCCTCGATCAGGTTGCGGTAGCGCATGACTAGGATCG
GGCCAGCCTGCCCCGCCTCCTCCTTCAAATCGTACTCCGGCAGGTCATTTGACCCGATCAGCTTGCGCAC
GGTGAAACAGAACTTCTTGAACTCTCCGGCGCTGCCACTGCGTTCGTAGATCGTCTTGAACAACCATCTG
GCTTCTGCCTTGCCTGCGGCGCGGCGTGCCAGGCGGTAGAGAAAACGGCCGATGCCGGGATCGATCAAAA
AGTAATCGGGGTGAACCGTCAGCACGTCCGGGTTCTTGCCTTCTGTGATCTCGCGGTACATCCAATCAGC
TAGCTCGATCTCGATGTACTCCGGCCGCCCGGTTTCGCTCTTTACGATCTTGTAGCGGCTAATCAAGGCT
TCACCCTCGGATACCGTCACCAGGCGGCCGTTCTTGGCCTTCTTCGTACGCTGCATGGCAACGTGCGTGG
TGTTTAACCGAATGCAGGTTTCTACCAGGTCGTCTTTCTGCTTTCCGCCATCGGCTCGCCGGCAGAACTT
GAGTACGTCCGCAACGTGTGGACGGAACACGCGGCCGGGCTTGTCTCCCTTCCCTTCCCGGTATCGGTTC
ATGGATTCGGTTAGATGGGAAACCGCCATCAGTACCAGGTCGTAATCCCACACACTGGCCATGCCGGCCG
GCCCTGCGGAAACCTCTACGTGCCCGTCTGGAAGCTCGTAGCGGATCACCTCGCCAGCTCGTCGGTCACG
CTTCGACAGACGGAAAACGGCCACGTCCATGATGCTGCGACTATCGCGGGTGCCCACGTCATAGAGCATC
GGAACGAAAAAATCTGGTTGCTCGTCGCCCTTGGGCGGCTTCCTAATCGACGGCGCACCGGCTGCCGGCG
GTTGCCGGGATTCTTTGCGGATTCGATCAGCGGCCGCTTGCCACGATTCACCGGGGCGTGCTTCTGCCTC
GATGCGTTGCCGCTGGGCGGCCTGCGCGGCCTTCAACTTCTCCACCAGGTCATCACCCAGCGCCGCGCCG
ATTTGTACCGGGCCGGATGGTTTGCGACCGCTCACGCCGATTCCTCGGGCTTGGGGGTTCCAGTGCCATT
GCAGGGCCGGCAGGCAACCCAGCCGCTTACGCCTGGCCAACCGCCCGTTCCTCCACACATGGGGCATTCC
ACGGCGTCGGTGCCTGGTTGTTCTTGATTTTCCATGCCGCCTCCTTTAGCCGCTAAAATTCATCTACTCA
TTTATTCATTTGCTCATTTACTCTGGTAGCTGCGCGATGTATTCAGATAGCAGCTCGGTAATGGTCTTGC
CTTGGCGTACCGCGTACATCTTCAGCTTGGTGTGATCCTCCGCCGGCAACTGAAAGTTGACCCGCTTCAT
GGCTGGCGTGTCTGCCAGGCTGGCCAACGTTGCAGCCTTGCTGCTGCGTGCGCTCGGACGGCCGGCACTT
AGCGTGTTTGTGCTTTTGCTCATTTTCTCTTTACCTCATTAACTCAAATGAGTTTTGATTTAATTTCAGC
GGCCAGCGCCTGGACCTCGCGGGCAGCGTCGCCCTCGGGTTCTGATTCAAGAACGGTTGTGCCGGCGGCG
GCAGTGCCTGGGTAGCTCACGCGCTGCGTGATACGGGACTCAAGAATGGGCAGCTCGTACCCGGCCAGCG
CCTCGGCAACCTCACCGCCGATGCGCGTGCCTTTGATCGCCCGCGACACGACAAAGGCCGCTTGTAGCCT
TCCATCCGTGACCTCAATGCGCTGCTTAACCAGCTCCACCAGGTCGGCGGTGGCCCATATGTCGTAAGGG
CTTGGCTGCACCGGAATCAGCACGAAGTCGGCTGCCTTGATCGCGGACACAGCCAAGTCCGCCGCCTGGG
GCGCTCCGTCGATCACTACGAAGTCGCGCCGGCCGATGGCCTTCACGTCGCGGTCAATCGTCGGGCGGTC
GATGCCGACAACGGTTAGCGGTTGATCTTCCCGCACGGCCGCCCAATCGCGGGCACTGCCCTGGGGATCG
GAATCGACTAACAGAACATCGGCCCCGGCGAGTTGCAGGGCGCGGGCTAGATGGGTTGCGATGGTCGTCT
TGCCTGACCCGCCTTTCTGGTTAAGTACAGCGATAACCTTCATGCGTTCCCCTTGCGTATTTGTTTATTT
ACTCATCGCATCATATACGCAGCGACCGCATGACGCAAGCTGTTTTACTCAAATACACATCACCTTTTTA
GACGGCGGCGCTCGGTTTCTTCAGCGGCCAAGCTGGCCGGCCAGGCCGCCAGCTTGGCATCAGACAAACC
GGCCAGGATTTCATGCAGCCGCACGGTTGAGACGTGCGCGGGCGGCTCGAACACGTACCCGGCCGCGATC
ATCTCCGCCTCGATCTCTTCGGTAATGAAAAACGGTTCGTCCTGGCCGTCCTGGTGCGGTTTCATGCTTG
TTCCTCTTGGCGTTCATTCTCGGCGGCCGCCAGGGCGTCGGCCTCGGTCAATGCGTCCTAGGCACCGCGC
CGCCTGGCCTCGGTGGGCGTCACTTCCTCGCTGCGCTCAAGTGCGCGGTACAGGGTCGAGCGATGCACGC
CAAGCAGTGCAGCCGCCTCTTTCACGGTGCGGCCTTCCTGGTCGATCAGCTCGCGGGCGTGCGCGATCTG
TGCCGGGGTGAGGGTAGGGCGGGGGCCAAACTTCACGCCTCGGGCCTTGGCGGCCTCGCGCCCGCTCCGG
GTGCGGTCGATGATTAGGGAACGCTCGAACTCGGCAATGCCGGCGAACACGGTCAACACCATGCGGCCGG
CCGGCGTGGTGGTGTCGGCCCACGGCTCTGCCAGGCTACGCAGGCCCGCGCCGGCCTCCTGGATGCGCTC
GGCAATGTCCAGTAGGTCGCGGGTGCTGCGGGCCAGGCGGTCTAGCCTGGTCACTGTCACAACGTCGCCA
GGGCGTAGGTGGTCAAGCATCCTGGCCAGCTCCGGGCGGTCGCGCCTGGTGCCGGTGATCTTCTCGGAAA
ACAGCTTGGTGCAGCCGGCCGCGTGCAGTTCGGCCCGTTGGTTGGTCAAGTCCTGGTCGTCGGTGCTGAC
GCGGGCATAGCCCAGCAGGCCAGCGGCGGCGCTCTTGTTCATGGCGTAATGTCTCCGGTTCTAGTCGCAA
GTATTCTACTTTATGCGACTAAAACACGCGACAAGAAAACGCCAGGAAAAGGGCAGGGCGGCAGCCTGTC
GCGTAACTTAGGACTTGTGCGACATGTCGTTTTCAGAAGACGGCTGCACTGAACGTCAGAAGCCGACTGC
ACTATAGCAGCGGAGGGGTTGGATCAAAGTACTTTGATCCCGAGGGGAACCCTGTGGTTGGCATGCACAT
ACAAATGGACGAACGGATAAACCTTTTCACGCCCTTTTAAATATCCGATTATTCTAATAAACGCTCTTTT
CTCTTAGGTTTACCCGCCAATATATCCTGTCAAACACTGATAGTTTAAACTGAAGGCGGGAAACGACAAT
CTGATCCAAGCTCAAGCTGCTCTAGCATTCGCCATTCAGGCTGCGCAACTGTTGGGAAGGGCGATCGGTG
CGGGCCTCTTCGCTATTACGCCAGCTGGCGAAAGGGGGATGTGCTGCAAGGCGATTAAGTTGGGTAACGC
CAGGGTTTTCCCAGTCACGACGTTGTAAAACGACGGCCAGTGCCAAGCTTGCATGCCTGCAGTGCAGCGT
GACCCGGTCGTGCCCCTCTCTAGAGATAATGAGCATTGCATGTCTAAGTTATAAAAAATTACCACATATT
TTTTTTGTCACACTTGTTTGAAGTGCAGTTTATCTATCTTTATACATATATTTAAACTTTACTCTACGAA
TAATATAATCTATAGTACTACAATAATATCAGTGTTTTAGAGAATCATATAAATGAACAGTTAGACATGG
TCTAAAGGACAATTGAGTATTTTGACAACAGGACTCTACAGTTTTATCTTTTTAGTGTGCATGTGTTCTC
CTTTTTTTTTGCAAATAGCTTCACCTATATAATACTTCATCCATTTTATTAGTACATCCATTTAGGGTTT
AGGGTTAATGGTTTTTATAGACTAATTTTTTTAGTACATCTATTTTATTCTATTTTAGCCTCTAAATTAA
GAAAACTAAAACTCTATTTTAGTTTTTTTATTTAATAATTTAGATATAAAATAGAATAAAATAAAGTGAC
TAAAAATTAAACAAATACCCTTTAAGAAATTAAAAAAACTAAGGAAACATTTTTCTTGTTTCGAGTAGAT
AATGCCAGCCTGTTAAACGCCGTCGACGAGTCTAACGGACACCAACCAGCGAACCAGCAGCGTCGCGTCG
GGCCAAGCGAAGCAGACGGCACGGCATCTCTGTCGCTGCCTCTGGACCCCTCTCGAGAGTTCCGCTCCAC
CGTTGGACTTGCTCCGCTGTCGGCATCCAGAAATTGCGTGGCGGAGCGGCAGACGTGAGCCGGCACGGCA
GGCGGCCTCCTCCTCCTCTCACGGCACCGGCAGCTACGGGGGATTCCTTTCCCACCGCTCCTTCGCTTTC
CCTTCCTCGCCCGCCGTAATAAATAGACACCCCCTCCACACCCTCTTTCCCCAACCTCGTGTTGTTCGGA
GCGCACACACACACAACCAGATCTCCCCCAAATCCACCCGTCGGCACCTCCGCTTCAAGGTACGCCGCTC
GTCCTCCCCCCCCCCCCCCTCTCTACCTTCTCTAGATCGGCGTTCCGGTCCATGGTTAGGGCCCGGTAGT
TCTACTTCTGTTCATGTTTGTGTTAGATCCGTGTTTGTGTTAGATCCGTGCTGCTAGCGTTCGTACACGG
ATGCGACCTGTACGTCAGACACGTTCTGATTGCTAACTTGCCAGTGTTTCTCTTTGGGGAATCCTGGGAT
GGCTCTAGCCGTTCCGCAGACGGGATCGATTTCATGATTTTTTTTGTTTCGTTGCATAGGGTTTGGTTTG
CCCTTTTCCTTTATTTCAATATATGCCGTGCACTTGTTTGTCGGGTCATCTTTTCATGCTTTTTTTTGTC
TTGGTTGTGATGATGTGGTCTGGTTGGGCGGTCGTTCTAGATCGGAGTAGAATTAATTCTGTTTCAAACT
ACCTGGTGGATTTATTAATTTTGGATCTGTATGTGTGTGCCATACATATTCATAGTTACGAATTGAAGAT
GATGGATGGAAATATCGATCTAGGATAGGTATACATGTTGATGCGGGTTTTACTGATGCATATACAGAGA
TGCTTTTTGTTCGCTTGGTTGTGATGATGTGGTGTGGTTGGGCGGTCGTTCATTCGTTCTAGATCGGAGT
AGAATACTGTTTCAAACTACCTGGTGTATTTATTAATTTTGGAACTGTATGTGTGTGTCATACATCTTCA
TAGTTACGAGTTTAAGATGGATGGAAATATCGATCTAGGATAGGTATACATGTTGATGTGGGTTTTACTG
ATGCATATACATGATGGCATATGCAGCATCTATTCATATGCTCTAACCTTGAGTACCTATCTATTATAAT
AAACAAGTATGTTTTATAATTATTTTGATCTTGATATACTTGGATGATGGCATATGCAGCAGCTATATGT
GGATTTTTTTAGCCCTGCCTTCATACGCTATTTATTTGCTTGGTACTGTTTCTTTTGTCGATGCTCACCC
TGTTGTTTGGTGTTACTTCTGCAGGTCGACTCTAGAGGATCCCCTCGAGGCGCGCCAAGCTATCAAACAA
GTTTGTACAAAAAAGCTGAACGAGAAACGTAAAATGATATAAATATCAATATATTAAATTAGATTTTGCA
TAAAAAACAGACTACATAATACTGTAAAACACAACATATCCAGTCACTATGGCGGCCGCATTAGGCACCC
CAGGCTTTACACTTTATGCTTCCGGCTCGTATAATGTGTGGATTTTGAGTTAGGATCCGTCGAGATTTTC
AGGAGCTAAGGAAGCTAAAATGGAGAAAAAAATCACTGGATATACCACCGTTGATATATCCCAATGGCAT
CGTAAAGAACATTTTGAGGCATTTCAGTCAGTTGCTCAATGTACCTATAACCAGACCGTTCAGCTGGATA
TTACGGCCTTTTTAAAGACCGTAAAGAAAAATAAGCACAAGTTTTATCCGGCCTTTATTCACATTCTTGC
CCGCCTGATGAATGCTCATCCGGAATTCCGTATGGCAATGAAAGACGGTGAGCTGGTGATATGGGATAGT
GTTCACCCTTGTTACACCGTTTTCCATGAGCAAACTGAAACGTTTTCATCGCTCTGGAGTGAATACCACG
ACGATTTCCGGCAGTTTCTACACATATATTCGCAAGATGTGGCGTGTTACGGTGAAAACCTGGCCTATTT
CCCTAAAGGGTTTATTGAGAATATGTTTTTCGTCTCAGCCAATCCCTGGGTGAGTTTCACCAGTTTTGAT
TTAAACGTGGCCAATATGGACAACTTCTTCGCCCCCGTTTTCACCATGGGCAAATATTATACGCAAGGCG
ACAAGGTGCTGATGCCGCTGGCGATTCAGGTTCATCATGCCGTTTGTGATGGCTTCCATGTCGGCAGAAT
GCTTAATGAATTACAACAGTACTGCGATGAGTGGCAGGCGGGGCGTAATCTAGAGGATCCGGCTTACTAA
AAGCCAGATAACAGTATGCGTATTTGCGCGCTGATTTTTGCGGTATAAGAATATATACTGATATGTATAC
CCGAAGTATGTCAAAAAGAGGTATGCTATGAAGCAGCGTATTACAGTGACAGTTGACAGCGACAGCTATC
AGTTGCTCAAGGCATATATGATGTCAATATCTCCGGTCTGGTAAGCACAACCATGCAGAATGAAGCCCGT
CGTCTGCGTGCCGAACGCTGGAAAGCGGAAAATCAGGAAGGGATGGCTGAGGTCGCCCGGTTTATTGAAA
TGAACGGCTCTTTTGCTGACGAGAACAGGGGCTGGTGAAATGCAGTTTAAGGTTTACACCTATAAAAGAG
AGAGCCGTTATCGTCTGTTTGTGGATGTACAGAGTGATATTATTGACACGCCCGGGCGACGGATGGTGAT
CCCCCTGGCCAGTGCACGTCTGCTGTCAGATAAAGTCCCCCGTGAACTTTACCCGGTGGTGCATATCGGG
GATGAAAGCTGGCGCATGATGACCACCGATATGGCCAGTGTGCCGGTCTCCGTTATCGGGGAAGAAGTGG
CTGATCTCAGCCACCGCGAAAATGACATCAAAAACGCCATTAACCTGATGTTCTGGGGAATATAAATGTC
AGGCTCCCTTATACACAGCCAGTCTGCAGGTCGACCATAGTGACTGGATATGTTGTGTTTTACAGTATTA
TGTAGTCTGTTTTTTATGCAAAATCTAATTTAATATATTGATATTTATATCATTTTACGTTTCTCGTTCA
GCTTTCTTGTACAAAGTGGTTCGATAATTCTTAATTAACTAGTTCTAGAGCGGCCGCCACCGCGGTGGAG
CTCGAATTTCCCCGATCGTTCAAACATTTGGCAATAAAGTTTCTTAAGATTGAATCCTGTTGCCGGTCTT
GCGATGATTATCATATAATTTCTGTTGAATTACGTTAAGCATGTAATAATTAACATGTAATGCATGACGT
TATTTATGAGATGGGTTTTTATGATTAGAGTCCCGCAATTATACATTTAATACGCGATAGAAAACAAAAT
ATAGCGCGCAAACTAGGATAAATTATCGCGCGCGGTGTCATCTATGTTACTAGATCGGGAATT
